Addgene plasmid #14177: pAG425GAL-ccdB-ECFP
Purpose: (Empty Backbone)
Depositing lab: Susan Lindquist. Depositing organization: Whitehead Institute for Biomedical Research. Publication: A suite of Gateway cloning vectors for high-throughput genetic analysis in Saccharomyces cerevisiae. Alberti S, Gitler AD, Lindquist S. Yeast. 2007 Oct . 24(10):913-9. 10.1002/yea.1502 PubMed 17583893.
Backbone
  Vector backbone: pRS425
  Vector type: Yeast Expression ; Gateway Destination
  Selectable markers: LEU2
Growth in bacteria
  Bacterial resistance: Chloramphenicol and Ampicillin, 25 & 100 μg/mL
  Growth temperature: 37°C
  Growth strain: ccdB Survival
  Growth instructions: DB3.1, ccdB Survival
  Copy number: Unknown
Gene/Insert
  Gene/Insert name: None
  Tag / fusion protein: ECFP (C terminal on backbone)
  Cloning method: Gateway Cloning
  Sequencing primers: 5′ GAL1
Terms and licenses: Academic/Nonprofit Terms; Industry Terms: Not Available to Industry
Depositor comments: Type of plasmid: 2-micron. This plasmid contains the Gateway technology from Invitrogen; Invitrogen requires purchasing of Gateway Clonase for carrying out the Gateway recombinational cloning reaction http://www.invitrogen.com Please note that the full plasmid sequence is provided as a reference only, and may not match the exact sequence of the plasmid.
How to cite: pAG425GAL-ccdB-ECFP was a gift from Susan Lindquist (Addgene plasmid # 14177 ; http://n2t.net/addgene:14177 ; RRID:Addgene_14177)
