[The description below was written by a language model from this plasmid's Addgene catalogue record and pLannotate feature annotations shown in this document.]
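Description:
pAG425GAL-ccdB-ECFP is an empty Gateway destination vector for galactose-inducible protein expression in Saccharomyces cerevisiae, built on the pRS425 backbone and belonging to a suite of yeast Gateway vectors designed for high-throughput genetic analysis. It is a yeast–E. coli shuttle plasmid of about 10 kb. In yeast it replicates episomally from the 2μ origin, which generally gives high copy number, and is selected through the LEU2 auxotrophic marker expressed from its own promoter. In bacteria it is maintained by a ColE1/pUC-type origin with ampicillin resistance. An f1 origin and flanking T3 and T7 promoters, along with lac/lacZα remnants, are carried over from the pBluescript-derived backbone.

The expression unit consists of the Gal4-regulated GAL1 promoter, the Gateway cassette, an ECFP coding sequence and the CYC1 terminator. The cassette is bounded by attR1 and attR2 and contains a chloramphenicol resistance gene and the ccdB toxin gene. Because CcdB poisons DNA gyrase, the unrecombined vector must be propagated in a ccdB-tolerant strain, with chloramphenicol helping to retain the cassette. In an LR recombination reaction with an entry clone, the cassette is exchanged for the gene of interest, and ccdB counter-selects against unreacted vector in standard E. coli strains. The inserted open reading frame then sits downstream of the GAL1 promoter and upstream of ECFP, giving a C-terminal cyan fluorescent fusion provided the insert lacks a stop codon and is in frame. Typical uses are inducible overexpression and live-cell localisation of proteins in yeast. The depositor notes that the full sequence is a reference and may not match the physical plasmid exactly.
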