Features (pLannotate 1.2.2; 31 found; start..end, strand, type, name):
     69..1411    +  rep_origin     2μ ori: yeast 2μ plasmid origin of replication
   1438..1542    +  promoter       AmpR promoter: bla
   1543..2403    +  CDS            AmpR: β-lactamase; bla; confers resistance to ampicillin, carbenicillin, and related antibiotics
   2574..3162    +  rep_origin     ori: high-copy-number ColE1/pMB1/pBR322/pUC origin of replication
   3345..3437    +  CDS            lacI (fragment): lac repressor; lacI; The lac repressor binds to the lac operator to inhibit transcription in E. coli. This inhibition can be relieved by adding lactose or isopropyl-β-D-thiogalactopyranoside (IPTG).
   3450..3471    +  protein_bind   CAP binding site: CAP binding activates transcription in the presence of cAMP. E. coli catabolite activator protein
   3486..3516    +  promoter       lac promoter: promoter for the E. coli lac operon
   3524..3540    +  protein_bind   lac operator: The lac repressor binds to the lac operator to inhibit transcription in E. coli. This inhibition can be relieved by adding lactose or isopropyl-β-D-thiogalactopyranoside (IPTG). lac repressor encoded by lacI
   3585..3603    +  promoter       T3 promoter: promoter for bacteriophage T3 RNA polymerase
   3627..4068    +  promoter       GAL1 promoter: S. cerevisiae GAL1; inducible promoter, regulated by Gal4
   4083..4103    +  misc_feature   MCS (fragment): pBluescript multiple cloning site
   4107..4231    +  protein_bind   attR1: mutant version of attR; recombination site for the Gateway® LR reaction LR Clonase™
   4256..4286    +  promoter       lac UV5 promoter: E. coli lac promoter with an "up" mutation
   4310..4339    +  promoter       cat promoter (fragment): promoter of the E. coli cat gene encoding chloramphenicol acetyltransferase
   4340..4999    +  CDS            CmR: chloramphenicol acetyltransferase; cat; confers resistance to chloramphenicol
   5181..5339    +  CDS            ccdA (fragment): CCDA_ECO57 - Also known as H, letA. Experimental evidence at protein level: Swiss-Prot protein existence level 1. Antitoxin component of a type II toxin-antitoxin (TA) system which inhibits the post-segregational killing (PSK) of plasmid-free cells, also referred to as a plasmid addiction system. Binds to and blocks the activity of CcdB; will also remove bound CcdB protein from the CcdB-GyrA complex by forming a CcdA-CcdB complex, a process termed rejuvenation. Functions as a transcriptional corepressor for the ccdAB operon, repression also requires CcdB (By similarity). From Escherichia coli
   5344..5646    +  CDS            ccdB: CCDB_ECOLI - Also known as G, letB, letD. Experimental evidence at protein level: Swiss-Prot protein existence level 1. Toxic component of a type II toxin-antitoxin (TA) system, functioning in plasmid maintainence. Responsible for the post- segregational killing (PSK) of plasmid-free cells, also referred to as a plasmid addiction system. Half-life of over 2 hours. Cell killing by CcdB is accompanied by filamentation, defects in chromosome and plasmid segregation, defects in cell division, formation of anucleate cells, decreased DNA synthesis and plasmid loss. Interferes with the activity of DN
   5690..5814    -  protein_bind   attR2: mutant version of attR; recombination site for the Gateway® LR reaction LR Clonase™
   5818..5845    +  misc_feature   MCS (fragment): pBluescript multiple cloning site
   5846..6562    +  CDS            ECFP: ECFP is a basic (constitutively fluorescent) cyan fluorescent protein published in 1996, derived from Aequorea victoria. It has low acid sensitivity.
   6581..6828    +  terminator     CYC1 terminator: S. cerevisiae CYC1; transcription terminator for CYC1
   6847..6865    -  promoter       T7 promoter: promoter for bacteriophage T7 RNA polymerase
   6873..7028    +  CDS            lacZα (fragment): LacZα fragment of β-galactosidase; lacZ fragment
   7036..7491    +  rep_origin     f1 ori (sequence partly withheld): f1 bacteriophage origin of replication; arrow indicates direction of (+) strand synthesis
   7492..7544    -  misc_feature   bom (fragment): basis of mobility region from pBR322
   7574..7651    +  CDS            YO192_YEAST (fragment): Experimental evidence at protein level: Swiss-Prot protein existence level 1. From Saccharomyces cerevisiae (strain ATCC 204508 / S288c) (Baker's yeast).
   7791..8195    +  promoter       LEU2 promoter: S. cerevisiae LEU2
   8208..9302    +  CDS            LEU2: 3-isopropylmalate dehydrogenase, required for leucine biosynthesis; S. cerevisiae LEU2; yeast auxotrophic marker
   9664..9765    -  CDS            NFS1 (fragment): NFS1_YEAST - Also known as SPL1 From Saccharomyces cerevisiae (strain ATCC 204508 / S288c) (Baker's yeast).
   9778..9828    -  misc_feature   bom (fragment): basis of mobility region from pBR322
   9930..1       -  CDS            rop (fragment) (across the origin): Rop protein, which maintains plasmids at low copy number; rop
>Addgene plasmid #14177 | pAG425GAL-ccdB-ECFP | depositor full sequence | sequence record 7840 | Author sequence
GACGAAAGGGCCTCGTGATACGCCTATTTTTATAGGTTAATGTCATGATAATAATGGTTTCTTAGTATGA
TCCAATATCAAAGGAAATGATAGCATTGAAGGATGAGACTAATCCAATTGAGGAGTGGCAGCATATAGAA
CAGCTAAAGGGTAGTGCTGAAGGAAGCATACGATACCCCGCATGGAATGGGATAATATCACAGGAGGTAC
TAGACTACCTTTCATCCTACATAAATAGACGCATATAAGTACGCATTTAAGCATAAACACGCACTATGCC
GTTCTTCTCATGTATATATATATACAGGCAACACGCAGATATAGGTGCGACGTGAACAGTGAGCTGTATG
TGCGCAGCTCGCGTTGCATTTTCGGAAGCGCTCGTTTTCGGAAACGCTTTGAAGTTCCTATTCCGAAGTT
CCTATTCTCTAGAAAGTATAGGAACTTCAGAGCGCTTTTGAAAACCAAAAGCGCTCTGAAGACGCACTTT
CAAAAAACCAAAAACGCACCGGACTGTAACGAGCTACTAAAATATTGCGAATACCGCTTCCACAAACATT
GCTCAAAAGTATCTCTTTGCTATATATCTCTGTGCTATATCCCTATATAACCTACCCATCCACCTTTCGC
TCCTTGAACTTGCATCTAAACTCGACCTCTACATTTTTTATGTTTATCTCTAGTATTACTCTTTAGACAA
AAAAATTGTAGTAAGAACTATTCATAGAGTGAATCGAAAACAATACGAAAATGTAAACATTTCCTATACG
TAGTATATAGAGACAAAATAGAAGAAACCGTTCATAATTTTCTGACCAATGAAGAATCATCAACGCTATC
ACTTTCTGTTCACAAAGTATGCGCAATCCACATCGGTATAGAATATAATCGGGGATGCCTTTATCTTGAA
AAAATGCACCCGCAGCTTCGCTAGTAATCAGTAAACGCGGGAAGTGGAGTCAGGCTTTTTTTATGGAAGA
GAAAATAGACACCAAAGTAGCCTTCTTCTAACCTTAACGGACCTACAGTGCAAAAAGTTATCAAGAGACT
GCATTATAGAGCGCACAAAGGAGAAAAAAAGTAATCTAAGATGCTTTGTTAGAAAAATAGCGCTCTCGGG
ATGCATTTTTGTAGAACAAAAAAGAAGTATAGATTCTTTGTTGGTAAAATAGCGCTCTCGCGTTGCATTT
CTGTTCTGTAAAAATGCAGCTCAGATTCTTTGTTTGAAAAATTAGCGCTCTCGCGTTGCATTTTTGTTTT
ACAAAAATGAAGCACAGATTCTTCGTTGGTAAAATAGCGCTTTCGCGTTGCATTTCTGTTCTGTAAAAAT
GCAGCTCAGATTCTTTGTTTGAAAAATTAGCGCTCTCGCGTTGCATTTTTGTTCTACAAAATGAAGCACA
GATGCTTCGTTCAGGTGGCACTTTTCGGGGAAATGTGCGCGGAACCCCTATTTGTTTATTTTTCTAAATA
CATTCAAATATGTATCCGCTCATGAGACAATAACCCTGATAAATGCTTCAATAATATTGAAAAAGGAAGA
GTATGAGTATTCAACATTTCCGTGTCGCCCTTATTCCCTTTTTTGCGGCATTTTGCCTTCCTGTTTTTGC
TCACCCAGAAACGCTGGTGAAAGTAAAAGATGCTGAAGATCAGTTGGGTGCACGAGTGGGTTACATCGAA
CTGGATCTCAACAGCGGTAAGATCCTTGAGAGTTTTCGCCCCGAAGAACGTTTTCCAATGATGAGCACTT
TTAAAGTTCTGCTATGTGGCGCGGTATTATCCCGTATTGACGCCGGGCAAGAGCAACTCGGTCGCCGCAT
ACACTATTCTCAGAATGACTTGGTTGAGTACTCACCAGTCACAGAAAAGCATCTTACGGATGGCATGACA
GTAAGAGAATTATGCAGTGCTGCCATAACCATGAGTGATAACACTGCGGCCAACTTACTTCTGACAACGA
TCGGAGGACCGAAGGAGCTAACCGCTTTTTTGCACAACATGGGGGATCATGTAACTCGCCTTGATCGTTG
GGAACCGGAGCTGAATGAAGCCATACCAAACGACGAGCGTGACACCACGATGCCTGTAGCAATGGCAACA
ACGTTGCGCAAACTATTAACTGGCGAACTACTTACTCTAGCTTCCCGGCAACAATTAATAGACTGGATGG
AGGCGGATAAAGTTGCAGGACCACTTCTGCGCTCGGCCCTTCCGGCTGGCTGGTTTATTGCTGATAAATC
TGGAGCCGGTGAGCGTGGGTCTCGCGGTATCATTGCAGCACTGGGGCCAGATGGTAAGCCCTCCCGTATC
GTAGTTATCTACACGACGGGGAGTCAGGCAACTATGGATGAACGAAATAGACAGATCGCTGAGATAGGTG
CCTCACTGATTAAGCATTGGTAACTGTCAGACCAAGTTTACTCATATATACTTTAGATTGATTTAAAACT
TCATTTTTAATTTAAAAGGATCTAGGTGAAGATCCTTTTTGATAATCTCATGACCAAAATCCCTTAACGT
GAGTTTTCGTTCCACTGAGCGTCAGACCCCGTAGAAAAGATCAAAGGATCTTCTTGAGATCCTTTTTTTC
TGCGCGTAATCTGCTGCTTGCAAACAAAAAAACCACCGCTACCAGCGGTGGTTTGTTTGCCGGATCAAGA
GCTACCAACTCTTTTTCCGAAGGTAACTGGCTTCAGCAGAGCGCAGATACCAAATACTGTCCTTCTAGTG
TAGCCGTAGTTAGGCCACCACTTCAAGAACTCTGTAGCACCGCCTACATACCTCGCTCTGCTAATCCTGT
TACCAGTGGCTGCTGCCAGTGGCGATAAGTCGTGTCTTACCGGGTTGGACTCAAGACGATAGTTACCGGA
TAAGGCGCAGCGGTCGGGCTGAACGGGGGGTTCGTGCACACAGCCCAGCTTGGAGCGAACGACCTACACC
GAACTGAGATACCTACAGCGTGAGCTATGAGAAAGCGCCACGCTTCCCGAAGGGAGAAAGGCGGACAGGT
ATCCGGTAAGCGGCAGGGTCGGAACAGGAGAGCGCACGAGGGAGCTTCCAGGGGGAAACGCCTGGTATCT
TTATAGTCCTGTCGGGTTTCGCCACCTCTGACTTGAGCGTCGATTTTTGTGATGCTCGTCAGGGGGGCGG
AGCCTATGGAAAAACGCCAGCAACGCGGCCTTTTTACGGTTCCTGGCCTTTTGCTGGCCTTTTGCTCACA
TGTTCTTTCCTGCGTTATCCCCTGATTCTGTGGATAACCGTATTACCGCCTTTGAGTGAGCTGATACCGC
TCGCCGCAGCCGAACGACCGAGCGCAGCGAGTCAGTGAGCGAGGAAGCGGAAGAGCGCCCAATACGCAAA
CCGCCTCTCCCCGCGCGTTGGCCGATTCATTAATGCAGCTGGCACGACAGGTTTCCCGACTGGAAAGCGG
GCAGTGAGCGCAACGCAATTAATGTGAGTTACCTCACTCATTAGGCACCCCAGGCTTTACACTTTATGCT
TCCGGCTCCTATGTTGTGTGGAATTGTGAGCGGATAACAATTTCACACAGGAAACAGCTATGACCATGAT
TACGCCAAGCGCGCAATTAACCCTCACTAAAGGGAACAAAAGCTGGAGCTCTAGTACGGATTAGAAGCCG
CCGAGCGGGCGACAGCCCTCCGACGGAAGACTCTCCTCCGTGCGTCCTCGTCTTCACCGGTCGCGTTCCT
GAAACGCAGATGTGCCTCGCGCCGCACTGCTCCGAACAATAAAGATTCTACAATACTAGCTTTTATGGTT
ATGAAGAGGAAAAATTGGCAGTAACCTGGCCCCACAAACCTTCAAATTAACGAATCAAATTAACAACCAT
AGGATGATAATGCGATTAGTTTTTTAGCCTTATTTCTGGGGTAATTAATCAGCGAAGCGATGATTTTTGA
TCTATTAACAGATATATAAATGGAAAAGCTGCATAACCACTTTAACTAATACTTTCAACATTTTCAGTTT
GTATTACTTCTTATTCAAATGTCATAAAAGTATCAACAAAAAATTGTTAATATACCTCTATACTTTAACG
TCAAGGAGAAAAAACCCCGGATTCTAGAACTAGTGGATCCCCCATCACAAGTTTGTACAAAAAAGCTGAA
CGAGAAACGTAAAATGATATAAATATCAATATATTAAATTAGATTTTGCATAAAAAACAGACTACATAAT
ACTGTAAAACACAACATATCCAGTCACTATGGCGGCCGCATTAGGCACCCCAGGCTTTACACTTTATGCT
TCCGGCTCGTATAATGTGTGGATTTTGAGTTAGGATCCGTCGAGATTTTCAGGAGCTAAGGAAGCTAAAA
TGGAGAAAAAAATCACTGGATATACCACCGTTGATATATCCCAATGGCATCGTAAAGAACATTTTGAGGC
ATTTCAGTCAGTTGCTCAATGTACCTATAACCAGACCGTTCAGCTGGATATTACGGCCTTTTTAAAGACC
GTAAAGAAAAATAAGCACAAGTTTTATCCGGCCTTTATTCACATTCTTGCCCGCCTGATGAATGCTCATC
CGGAATTCCGTATGGCAATGAAAGACGGTGAGCTGGTGATATGGGATAGTGTTCACCCTTGTTACACCGT
TTTCCATGAGCAAACTGAAACGTTTTCATCGCTCTGGAGTGAATACCACGACGATTTCCGGCAGTTTCTA
CACATATATTCGCAAGATGTGGCGTGTTACGGTGAAAACCTGGCCTATTTCCCTAAAGGGTTTATTGAGA
ATATGTTTTTCGTCTCAGCCAATCCCTGGGTGAGTTTCACCAGTTTTGATTTAAACGTGGCCAATATGGA
CAACTTCTTCGCCCCCGTTTTCACCATGGGCAAATATTATACGCAAGGCGACAAGGTGCTGATGCCGCTG
GCGATTCAGGTTCATCATGCCGTCTGTGATGGCTTCCATGTCGGCAGAATGCTTAATGAATTACAACAGT
ACTGCGATGAGTGGCAGGGCGGGGCGTAAACGCCGCGTGGATCCGGCTTACTAAAAGCCAGATAACAGTA
TGCGTATTTGCGCGCTGATTTTTGCGGTATAAGAATATATACTGATATGTATACCCGAAGTATGTCAAAA
AGAGGTATGCTATGAAGCAGCGTATTACAGTGACAGTTGACAGCGACAGCTATCAGTTGCTCAAGGCATA
TATGATGTCAATATCTCCGGTCTGGTAAGCACAACCATGCAGAATGAAGCCCGTCGTCTGCGTGCCGAAC
GCTGGAAAGCGGAAAATCAGGAAGGGATGGCTGAGGTCGCCCGGTTTATTGAAATGAACGGCTCTTTTGC
TGACGAGAACAGGGGCTGGTGAAATGCAGTTTAAGGTTTACACCTATAAAAGAGAGAGCCGTTATCGTCT
GTTTGTGGATGTACAGAGTGATATTATTGACACGCCCGGGCGACGGATGGTGATCCCCCTGGCCAGTGCA
CGTCTGCTGTCAGATAAAGTCTCCCGTGAACTTTACCCGGTGGTGCATATCGGGGATGAAAGCTGGCGCA
TGATGACCACCGATATGGCCAGTGTGCCGGTCTCCGTTATCGGGGAAGAAGTGGCTGATCTCAGCCACCG
CGAAAATGACATCAAAAACGCCATTAACCTGATGTTCTGGGGAATATAAATGTCAGGCTCCCTTATACAC
AGCCAGTCTGCAGGTCGACCATAGTGACTGGATATGTTGTGTTTTACAGTATTATGTAGTCTGTTTTTTA
TGCAAAATCTAATTTAATATATTGATATTTATATCATTTTACGTTTCTCGTTCAGCTTTCTTGTACAAAG
TGGTGATGGGCTGCAGGAATTCGATATCAAGCTTAATGGTGAGCAAGGGCGAGGAGCTGTTCACCGGGGT
GGTGCCCATCCTGGTCGAGCTGGACGGCGACGTAAACGGCCACAAGTTCAGCGTGTCCGGCGAGGGCGAG
GGCGATGCCACCTACGGCAAGCTGACCCTGAAGTTCATCTGCACCACCGGCAAGCTGCCCGTGCCCTGGC
CCACCCTCGTGACCACCCTGACCTGGGGCGTGCAGTGCTTCAGCCGCTACCCCGACCACATGAAGCAGCA
CGACTTCTTCAAGTCCGCCATGCCCGAAGGCTACGTCCAGGAGCGCACCATCTTCTTCAAGGACGACGGC
AACTACAAGACCCGCGCCGAGGTGAAGTTCGAGGGCGACACCCTGGTGAACCGCATCGAGCTGAAGGGCA
TCGACTTCAAGGAGGACGGCAACATCCTGGGGCACAAGCTGGAGTACAACTACATCAGCCACAACGTCTA
TATCACCGCCGACAAGCAGAAGAACGGCATCAAGGCCAACTTCAAGATCCGCCACAACATCGAGGACGGC
AGCGTGCAGCTCGCCGACCACTACCAGCAGAACACCCCCATCGGCGACGGCCCCGTGCTGCTGCCCGACA
ACCACTACCTGAGCACCCAGTCCGCCCTGAGCAAAGACCCCAACGAGAAGCGCGATCACATGGTCCTGCT
GGAGTTCGTGACCGCCGCCGGGATCACTCTCGGCATGGACGAGCTGTACAAGCTGTACAAGTAACTCGAG
TCATGTAATTAGTTATGTCACGCTTACATTCACGCCCTCCCCCCACATCCGCTCTAACCGAAAAGGAAGG
AGTTAGACAACCTGAAGTCTAGGTCCCTATTTATTTTTTTATAGTTATGTTAGTATTAAGAACGTTATTT
ATATTTCAAATTTTTCTTTTTTTTCTGTACAGACGCGTGTACGCATGTAACATTATACTGAAAACCTTGC
TTGAGAAGGTTTTGGGACGCTCGAAGGCTTTAATTTGCGGCCGGTACCCAATTCGCCCTATAGTGAGTCG
TATTACGCGCGCTCACTGGCCGTCGTTTTACAACGTCGTGACTGGGAAAACCCTGGCGTTACCCAACTTA
ATCGCCTTGCAGCACATCCCCCTTTCGCCAGCTGGCGTAATAGCGAAGAGGCCCGCACCGATCGCCCTTC
CCAACAGTTGCGCAGCCTGAATGGCGAATGGCGCG
[124 nt withheld, positions 7036-7159]
C
[91 nt withheld, positions 7161-7251]
A
[49 nt withheld, positions 7253-7301]
CCTTTGACGTTGGAGTCCACGTTCTTT
[37 nt withheld, positions 7329-7365]
ACCCTATCTCGGTCTATTCTTTTGATTTATAAGGGATTTTGCCGATTTCGGCCTATTGGTTAAAAAATGA
GCTGATTTAACAAAAATTTAACGCGAATTTTAACAAAATATTAACGTTTACAATTTCCTGATGCGGTATT
TTCTCCTTACGCATCTGTGCGGTATTTCACACCGCATATCGACGGTCGAGGAGAACTTCTAGTATATCCA
CATACCTAATATTATTGCCTTATTAAAAATGGAATCCCAACAATTACATCAAAATCCACATTCTCTTCAA
AATCAATTGTCCTGTACTTCCTTGTTCATGTGTGTTCAAAAACGTTATATTTATAGGATAATTATACTCT
ATTTCTCAACAAGTAATTGGTTGTTTGGCCGAGCGGTCTAAGGCGCCTGATTCAAGAAATATCTTGACCG
CAGTTAACTGTGGGAATACTCAGGTATCGTAAGATGCAAGAGTTCGAATCTCTTAGCAACCATTATTTTT
TTCCTCAACATAACGAGAACACACAGGGGCGCTATCGCACAGAATCAAATTCGATGACTGGAAATTTTTT
GTTAATTTCAGAGGTCGCCTGACGCATATACCTTTTTCAACTGAAAAATTGGGAGAAAAAGGAAAGGTGA
GAGGCCGGAACCGGCTTTTCATATAGAATAGAGAAGCGTTCATGACTAAATGCTTGCATCACAATACTTG
AAGTTGACAATATTATTTAAGGACCTATTGTTTTTTCCAATAGGTGGTTAGCAATCGTCTTACTTTCTAA
CTTTTCTTACCTTTTACATTTCAGCAATATATATATATATTTCAAGGATATACCATTCTAATGTCTGCCC
CTATGTCTGCCCCTAAGAAGATCGTCGTTTTGCCAGGTGACCACGTTGGTCAAGAAATCACAGCCGAAGC
CATTAAGGTTCTTAAAGCTATTTCTGATGTTCGTTCCAATGTCAAGTTCGATTTCGAAAATCATTTAATT
GGTGGTGCTGCTATCGATGCTACAGGTGTCCCACTTCCAGATGAGGCGCTGGAAGCCTCCAAGAAGGTTG
ATGCCGTTTTGTTAGGTGCTGTGGCTGGTCCTAAATGGGGTACCGGTAGTGTTAGACCTGAACAAGGTTT
ACTAAAAATCCGTAAAGAACTTCAATTGTACGCCAACTTAAGACCATGTAACTTTGCATCCGACTCTCTT
TTAGACTTATCTCCAATCAAGCCACAATTTGCTAAAGGTACTGACTTCGTTGTTGTCAGAGAATTAGTGG
GAGGTATTTACTTTGGTAAGAGAAAGGAAGACGATGGTGATGGTGTCGCTTGGGATAGTGAACAATACAC
CGTTCCAGAAGTGCAAAGAATCACAAGAATGGCCGCTTTCATGGCCCTACAACATGAGCCACCATTGCCT
ATTTGGTCCTTGGATAAAGCTAATCTTTTGGCCTCTTCAAGATTATGGAGAAAAACTGTGGAGGAAACCA
TCAAGAACGAATTCCCTACATTGAAGGTTCAACATCAATTGATTGATTCTGCCGCCATGATCCTAGTTAA
GAACCCAACCCACCTAAATGGTATTATAATCACCAGCAACATGTTTGGTGATATCATCTCCGATGAAGCC
TCCGTTATCCCAGGTTCCTTGGGTTTGTTGCCATCTGCGTCCTTGGCCTCTTTGCCAGACAAGAACACCG
CATTTGGTTTGTACGAACCATGCCACGGTTCTGCTCCAGATTTGCCAAAGAATAAGGTTGACCCTATCGC
CACTATCTTGTCTGCTGCAATGATGTTGAAATTGTCATTGAACTTGCCTGAAGAAGGTAAGGCCATTGAA
GATGCAGTTAAAAAGGTTTTGGATGCAGGTATCAGAACTGGTGATTTAGGTGGTTCCAACAGTACCACCG
AAGTCGGTGATGCTGTCGCCGAAGAAGTTAAGAAAATCCTTGCTTAAAAAGATTCTCTTTTTTTATGATA
TTTGTACATAAACTTTATAAATGAAATTCATAATAGAAACGACACGAAATTACAAAATGGAATATGTTCA
TAGGGTAGACGAAACTATATACGCAATCTACATACATTTATCAAGAAGGAGAAAAAGGAGGATAGTAAAG
GAATACAGGTAAGCAAATTGATACTAATGGCTCAACGTGATAAGGAAAAAGAATTGCACTTTAACATTAA
TATTGACAAGGAGGAGGGCACCACACAAAAAGTTAGGTGTAACAGAAAATCATGAAACTACGATTCCTAA
TTTGATATTGGAGGATTTTCTCTAAAAAAAAAAAAATACAACAAATAAAAAACACTCAATGACCTGACCA
TTTGATGGAGTTTAAGTCAATACCTTCTTGAAGCATTTCCCATAATGGTGAAAGTTCCCTCAAGAATTTT
ACTCTGTCAGAAACGGCCTTACGACGTAGTCGATATGGTGCACTCTCAGTACAATCTGCTCTGATGCCGC
ATAGTTAAGCCAGCCCCGACACCCGCCAACACCCGCTGACGCGCCCTGACGGGCTTGTCTGCTCCCGGCA
TCCGCTTACAGACAAGCTGTGACCGTCTCCGGGAGCTGCATGTGTCAGAGGTTTTCACCGTCATCACCGA
AACGCGCGA
