>Addgene plasmid #14177 | pAG425GAL-ccdB-ECFP | addgene partial sequence | sequence record 20496 | 14177 with pRS_marker
GTCGTTAAGGCCGTTTCTGACAGAGTAAAATTCTTGAGGGAACTTTCACCATTATGGGAAATGGTTCAAG
AAGGTATTGACTTAAACTCCATCAAATGGTCAGGTCATTGAGTGTTTTTTATTTGTTGTATTTTTTTTTT
TTTAGAGAAAATCCTCCAATATATAAATTAGGAATCATAGTTTCATGATTTTCTGTTACACCTAACTTTT
TGTGTGGTGCCCTCCTCCTTGTCAATATTAATGTTAAAGTGCAATTCTTTTTCCTTATCACGTTGAGCCA
TTAGTATCAATTTGCTTACCTGTATTCCTTTACATCCTCCTTTTTCTCCTTCTTGATAAATGTATGTAGA
TTGCGTATATAGTTTCGTCTACCCTATGAACATATTCCATTTTGTAATTTCGTGTCGTTTCTATTATGAA
TTTCATTTATAAAGTTTATGTACAAATATCATAAAAAAAGAGAATCTTTTTAAGCAAGGATTTTCTTAAC
TTCTTCGGCGACAGCATCACCGACTTCGGTGGTACTGTTGGAACCACCTAAATCACCAGTTCTGATACCT
GCATCCAAAACCTTTTTAACTGCATCTTCAATGGCCTTACCTTCTTCAGGCAAGTTCAATGACAATTTCA
ACATCATTGCAGCAGACAAGATAGTGGCGATAGGGTTGACCTTATTCTTTG
