>Addgene plasmid #14177 | pAG425GAL-ccdB-ECFP | addgene partial sequence | sequence record 20497 | 14177 with GW5
AAGCCTGGGGGTGCCTAATGCGGCCGCCATAGTGACTGGATATGTTGTGTTTTACAGTATTATGTAGTCT
GTTTTTTATGCAAAATCTAATTTAATATATTGATATTTATATCATTTTACGTTTCTCGTTCAGCTTTTTT
GTACAAACTTGTGATGGGGGATCCACTAGTTCTAGAATCCGGGGTTTTTTCTCCTTGACGTTAAAGTATA
GAGGTATATTAACAATTTTTTGTTGATACTTTTATTACATTTGAATAAGAAGTAATACAAACCGAAAATG
TTGAAAGTATTAGTTAAAGTGGTTATGCAGTTTTTGCATTTATATATCTGTTAATAGATCAAAAATCATC
GCTTCGCTGATTAATTACCCCAGAAATAAGGCTAAAAAACTAATCGCATTATCATCCTATGGTTGTTAAT
TTGATTCGTTCATTTGAAGGTTTGTGGGGCCAGGTTACTGCCAATTTTTCCTCTTCATAACCATAAAAGC
TAGTATTGTAGAATCTTTATTGTTCGGAGCAGTGCGGCGCGAGGCACATCTGCGTTTCAGGAACGCGACC
GGTGAAGACGAGGACGCACGGAGGAGAGTCTTCCTTCGGAGGGCTGTCACCCGCTCGGCGGCTTCTAATC
CGTACTAGAGCTCCCGCTTTTGTTCCCTTTAGTGAGGGTTAATTGCGCGCTTGGC
