>Addgene plasmid #14177 | pAG425GAL-ccdB-ECFP | addgene partial sequence | sequence record 20498 | 14177 with GW3
CGGGGAGAAGTGGCTGATACTCAGCCACCGCGAAAATGACATCAAAAACGCCATTAACCTGATGTTCTGG
GGAATATAAATGTCAGGCTCCCTTATACACAGCCAGTCTGCAGGTCGACCATAGTGACTGGATATGTTGT
GTTTTACAGTATTATGTAGTCTGTTTTTTATGCAAAATCTAATTTAATATATTGATATTTATATCATTTT
ACGTTTCTCGTTCAGCTTTCTTGTACAAAGTGGTGATGGGCTGCAGGAATTCGATATCAAGCTTAATGGT
GAGCAAGGGCGAGGAGCTGTTCACCGGGGTGGTGCCCATCCTGGTCGAGCTGGACGGCGACGTAAACGGC
CACAAGTTCAGCGTGTCCGGCGAGGGCGAGGGCGATGCCACCTACGGCAAGCTGACCCTGAAGTTCATCT
GCACCACCGGCAAGCTGCCCGTGCCCTGGCCCACCCTCGTGACCACCCTGACCTGGGGCGTGCAGTGCTT
CAGCCGCTACCCCGACCACATGAAGCAGCACGACTTCTTCAAGTCCGCCATGCCCGAAGGCTACGTCCAG
GAGCGCACCATCTTCTTCAAGGACGACGGCAACTACAAGACCCGCGCCGAGGTGAAGTTCGAGGGCGACA
CCCTGGTGAACCGCATCGAGCTGAAGGGCAT
